Addgene plasmid #44317: pUC-UAS1B9-Leum
Depositing lab: Hal Alper. Depositing organization: University of Texas at Austin. Publication: Tuning gene expression in Yarrowia lipolytica by a hybrid promoter approach. Blazeck J, Liu L, Redden H, Alper H. Appl Environ Microbiol. 2011 Nov;77(22):7905-14. doi: 10.1128/AEM.05763-11. Epub 2011 Sep 16. PubMed 21926196.
Backbone
  Vector backbone: pUC19
  Backbone size w/o insert (bp): 2623
  Total vector size (bp): 3802
  Modifications to backbone: None
  Vector type: Bacterial Expression, Synthetic Biology
Growth in bacteria
  Bacterial resistance: Ampicillin, 100 μg/mL
  Growth temperature: 37°C
  Growth strain: DH10B
  Copy number: High Copy
Gene/Insert
  Gene/Insert name: UAS1B9-Leum promoter
  Species: Yarrowia lipolytica
  Insert size (bp): 1179
  Mutation: N/A
  Promoter: UAS1B9-Leum
  Cloning method: Restriction Enzyme; 5′ cloning site BstBI (not destroyed); 3′ cloning site AscI (not destroyed)
  Sequencing primers: 5′ m13_forward20_primer; 3′ m13_reverse_primer
Terms and licenses: Academic/Nonprofit Terms; Industry Terms: Not Available to Industry
How to cite: pUC-UAS1B9-Leum was a gift from Hal Alper (Addgene plasmid # 44317 ; http://n2t.net/addgene:44317 ; RRID:Addgene_44317)
