[The description below was written by a language model from this plasmid's Addgene catalogue record and pLannotate feature annotations shown in this document.]
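Description:
pUC-UAS1B9-Leum is a 3,802 bp pUC19-based cloning plasmid that stores a synthetic hybrid promoter for the oleaginous yeast Yarrowia lipolytica. It is maintained in E. coli at high copy through the ColE1/pUC origin and selected with ampicillin via the β-lactamase gene and its native promoter. The remaining annotated features are ordinary pUC19 remnants: the lac promoter, lac operator and CAP binding site, fragments of lacZα and of the multiple cloning site, and short bom, rop and lacI fragments. None of these plays a role in the payload. The plasmid carries no yeast origin, centromere or yeast selectable marker, so it serves as a bacterial carrier for the part, not as a Yarrowia expression vector.

The insert is the 1,179 bp UAS1B9-Leum promoter, cloned between BstBI and AscI sites that are both preserved, so the element can be excised and moved into other vectors. The automated feature table does not annotate the promoter itself. It evidently lies in the unannotated stretch that interrupts the lacZα/MCS region, and the M13 forward and reverse sequencing primers listed in the record read across it. The name suggests nine tandem copies of the UAS1B upstream activating sequence fused to a minimal leucine-biosynthesis gene core promoter, but the record does not spell out this architecture. No downstream coding sequence or reporter is listed. The associated work concerns tuning gene expression in Y. lipolytica with hybrid promoters, so this plasmid most likely represents one strength level in a graded promoter series, for subcloning upstream of a gene of interest in synthetic biology and metabolic engineering applications.
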