Features (pLannotate 1.2.2; 11 found; start..end, strand, type, name):
    137..236     +  misc_feature   bom (fragment): basis of mobility region from pBR322
    242..395     -  CDS            lacZα (fragment): LacZα fragment of β-galactosidase; lacZ fragment
   1303..1333    +  misc_feature   MCS (fragment): pUC18/19 multiple cloning site
   1605..1621    -  protein_bind   lac operator: The lac repressor binds to the lac operator to inhibit transcription in E. coli. This inhibition can be relieved by adding lactose or isopropyl-β-D-thiogalactopyranoside (IPTG). lac repressor encoded by lacI
   1629..1659    -  promoter       lac promoter: promoter for the E. coli lac operon
   1674..1695    -  protein_bind   CAP binding site: CAP binding activates transcription in the presence of cAMP. E. coli catabolite activator protein
   1708..1800    -  CDS            lacI (fragment): lac repressor; lacI; The lac repressor binds to the lac operator to inhibit transcription in E. coli. This inhibition can be relieved by adding lactose or isopropyl-β-D-thiogalactopyranoside (IPTG).
   1983..2571    -  rep_origin     ori: high-copy-number ColE1/pMB1/pBR322/pUC origin of replication
   2742..3602    -  CDS            AmpR: β-lactamase; bla; confers resistance to ampicillin, carbenicillin, and related antibiotics
   3603..3707    -  promoter       AmpR promoter: bla
   3802..35      +  CDS            rop (fragment) (across the origin): Rop protein, which maintains plasmids at low copy number; rop
>Addgene plasmid #44317 | pUC-UAS1B9-Leum | depositor full sequence | sequence record 60309 | pUC-UAS1B9-Leum sequence 3802 bps
TCGCGCGTTTCGGTGATGACGGTGAAAACCTCTGACACATGCAGCTCCCGGAGACGGTCACAGCTTGTCT
GTAAGCGGATGCCGGGAGCAGACAAGCCCGTCAGGGCGCGTCAGCGGGTGTTGGCGGGTGTCGGGGCTGG
CTTAACTATGCGGCATCAGAGCAGATTGTACTGAGAGTGCACCATATGCGGTGTGAAATACCGCACAGAT
GCGTAAGGAGAAAATACCGCATCAGGCGCCATTCGCCATTCAGGCTGCGCAACTGTTGGGAAGGGCGATC
GGTGCGGGCCTCTTCGCTATTACGCCAGCTGGCGAAAGGGGGATGTGCTGCAAGGCGATTAAGTTGGGTA
ACGCCAGGGTTTTCCCAGTCACGACGTTGTAAAACGACGGCCAGTTTCGAACTGCAGTTGAATTCCTGAG
GTGTCTCACAAGTGCCGTGCAGTCCCGCCCCCACTTGCTTCTCTTTGTGTGTAGTGTACGTACATTATCG
AGACCGTTGTTCCCGCCCACCTCGATCCGGTCTAGACTGAGGTGTCTCACAAGTGCCGTGCAGTCCCGCC
CCCACTTGCTTCTCTTTGTGTGTAGTGTACGTACATTATCGAGACCGTTGTTCCCGCCCACCTCGATCCG
GGGATCCCTGAGGTGTCTCACAAGTGCCGTGCAGTCCCGCCCCCACTTGCTTCTCTTTGTGTGTAGTGTA
CGTACATTATCGAGACCGTTGTTCCCGCCCACCTCGATCCGGGTCGACCTGAGGTGTCTCACAAGTGCCG
TGCAGTCCCGCCCCCACTTGCTTCTCTTTGTGTGTAGTGTACGTACATTATCGAGACCGTTGTTCCCGCC
CACCTCGATCCGGGAGCTCCTGAGGTGTCTCACAAGTGCCGTGCAGTCCCGCCCCCACTTGCTTCTCTTT
GTGTGTAGTGTACGTACATTATCGAGACCGTTGTTCCCGCCCACCTCGATCCGGTCTAGACTGAGGTGTC
TCACAAGTGCCGTGCAGTCCCGCCCCCACTTGCTTCTCTTTGTGTGTAGTGTACGTACATTATCGAGACC
GTTGTTCCCGCCCACCTCGATCCGGGGATCCCTGAGGTGTCTCACAAGTGCCGTGCAGTCCCGCCCCCAC
TTGCTTCTCTTTGTGTGTAGTGTACGTACATTATCGAGACCGTTGTTCCCGCCCACCTCGATCCGGGTCG
ACCTGAGGTGTCTCACAAGTGCCGTGCAGTCCCGCCCCCACTTGCTTCTCTTTGTGTGTAGTGTACGTAC
ATTATCGAGACCGTTGTTCCCGCCCACCTCGATCCGGGCATGCGGTACCCGGGGATCCTCTAGAGTCGAC
CTGAGGTGTCTCACAAGTGCCGTGCAGTCCCGCCCCCACTTGCTTCTCTTTGTGTGTAGTGTACGTACAT
TATCGAGACCGTTGTTCCCGCCCACCTCGATCCGGGCATGCACTGATCACGGGCAAAAGTGCGTATATAT
ACAAGAGCGTTTGCCAGCCACAGATTTTCACTCCACACACCACATCACACATACAACCACACACATCCAC
AATGGAACCCGAAACTAAAAGCTTCAGGCGCGCCATCATGGTCATAGCTGTTTCCTGTGTGAAATTGTTA
TCCGCTCACAATTCCACACAACATACGAGCCGGAAGCATAAAGTGTAAAGCCTGGGGTGCCTAATGAGTG
AGCTAACTCACATTAATTGCGTTGCGCTCACTGCCCGCTTTCCAGTCGGGAAACCTGTCGTGCCAGCTGC
ATTAATGAATCGGCCAACGCGCGGGGAGAGGCGGTTTGCGTATTGGGCGCTCTTCCGCTTCCTCGCTCAC
TGACTCGCTGCGCTCGGTCGTTCGGCTGCGGCGAGCGGTATCAGCTCACTCAAAGGCGGTAATACGGTTA
TCCACAGAATCAGGGGATAACGCAGGAAAGAACATGTGAGCAAAAGGCCAGCAAAAGGCCAGGAACCGTA
AAAAGGCCGCGTTGCTGGCGTTTTTCCATAGGCTCCGCCCCCCTGACGAGCATCACAAAAATCGACGCTC
AAGTCAGAGGTGGCGAAACCCGACAGGACTATAAAGATACCAGGCGTTTCCCCCTGGAAGCTCCCTCGTG
CGCTCTCCTGTTCCGACCCTGCCGCTTACCGGATACCTGTCCGCCTTTCTCCCTTCGGGAAGCGTGGCGC
TTTCTCATAGCTCACGCTGTAGGTATCTCAGTTCGGTGTAGGTCGTTCGCTCCAAGCTGGGCTGTGTGCA
CGAACCCCCCGTTCAGCCCGACCGCTGCGCCTTATCCGGTAACTATCGTCTTGAGTCCAACCCGGTAAGA
CACGACTTATCGCCACTGGCAGCAGCCACTGGTAACAGGATTAGCAGAGCGAGGTATGTAGGCGGTGCTA
CAGAGTTCTTGAAGTGGTGGCCTAACTACGGCTACACTAGAAGGACAGTATTTGGTATCTGCGCTCTGCT
GAAGCCAGTTACCTTCGGAAAAAGAGTTGGTAGCTCTTGATCCGGCAAACAAACCACCGCTGGTAGCGGT
GGTTTTTTTGTTTGCAAGCAGCAGATTACGCGCAGAAAAAAAGGATCTCAAGAAGATCCTTTGATCTTTT
CTACGGGGTCTGACGCTCAGTGGAACGAAAACTCACGTTAAGGGATTTTGGTCATGAGATTATCAAAAAG
GATCTTCACCTAGATCCTTTTAAATTAAAAATGAAGTTTTAAATCAATCTAAAGTATATATGAGTAAACT
TGGTCTGACAGTTACCAATGCTTAATCAGTGAGGCACCTATCTCAGCGATCTGTCTATTTCGTTCATCCA
TAGTTGCCTGACTCCCCGTCGTGTAGATAACTACGATACGGGAGGGCTTACCATCTGGCCCCAGTGCTGC
AATGATACCGCGAGACCCACGCTCACCGGCTCCAGATTTATCAGCAATAAACCAGCCAGCCGGAAGGGCC
GAGCGCAGAAGTGGTCCTGCAACTTTATCCGCCTCCATCCAGTCTATTAATTGTTGCCGGGAAGCTAGAG
TAAGTAGTTCGCCAGTTAATAGTTTGCGCAACGTTGTTGCCATTGCTACAGGCATCGTGGTGTCACGCTC
GTCGTTTGGTATGGCTTCATTCAGCTCCGGTTCCCAACGATCAAGGCGAGTTACATGATCCCCCATGTTG
TGCAAAAAAGCGGTTAGCTCCTTCGGTCCTCCGATCGTTGTCAGAAGTAAGTTGGCCGCAGTGTTATCAC
TCATGGTTATGGCAGCACTGCATAATTCTCTTACTGTCATGCCATCCGTAAGATGCTTTTCTGTGACTGG
TGAGTACTCAACCAAGTCATTCTGAGAATAGTGTATGCGGCGACCGAGTTGCTCTTGCCCGGCGTCAATA
CGGGATAATACCGCGCCACATAGCAGAACTTTAAAAGTGCTCATCATTGGAAAACGTTCTTCGGGGCGAA
AACTCTCAAGGATCTTACCGCTGTTGAGATCCAGTTCGATGTAACCCACTCGTGCACCCAACTGATCTTC
AGCATCTTTTACTTTCACCAGCGTTTCTGGGTGAGCAAAAACAGGAAGGCAAAATGCCGCAAAAAAGGGA
ATAAGGGCGACACGGAAATGTTGAATACTCATACTCTTCCTTTTTCAATATTATTGAAGCATTTATCAGG
GTTATTGTCTCATGAGCGGATACATATTTGAATGTATTTAGAAAAATAAACAAATAGGGGTTCCGCGCAC
ATTTCCCCGAAAAGTGCCACCTGACGTCTAAGAAACCATTATTATCATGACATTAACCTATAAAAATAGG
CGTATCACGAGGCCCTTTCGTC
