>Addgene plasmid #44317 | pUC-UAS1B9-Leum | addgene partial sequence | sequence record 62839 | M13_pUC_rev
GTTTCGGGTTCCATTGTGGATGTGTGTGGTTGTATGTGTGATGTGGTGTGTGGAGTGAAAATCTGTGGCT
GGCAAACGCTCTTGTATATATACGCACTTTTGCCCGTGATCAGTGCATGCCCGGATCGAGGTGGGCGGGA
ACAACGGTCTCGATAATGTACGTACACTACACACAAAGAGAAGCAAGTGGGGGCGGGACTGCACGGCACT
TGTGAGACACCTCAGGTCGACTCTAGAGGATCCCCGGGTACCGCATGCCCGGATCGAGGTGGGCGGGAAC
AACGGTCTCGATAATGTACGTACACTACACACAAAGAGAAGCAAGTGGGGGCGGGACTGCACGGCACTTG
TGAGACACCTCAGGTCGACCCGGATCGAGGTGGGCGGGAACAACGGTCTCGATAATGTACGTACACTACA
CACAAAGAGAAGCAAGTGGGGGCGGGACTGCACGGCACTTGTGAGACACCTCAGGGATCCCCGGATCGAG
GTGGGCGGGAACAACGGTCTCGATAATGTACGTACACTACACACAAAGAGAAGCAAGTGGGGGCGGGACT
GCACGGCACTTGTGAGACACCTCAGTCTAGACCGGATCGAGGTGGGCGGGAACAACGGTCTCGATAATGT
ACGTACACTACACACAAAGAGAAGCAAGTGGGGGCGGGACTGCACGGCACTTGTGAGACACCTCAGGAGC
TCCCGGATCGAGGTGGGCGGGAACAACGGTCTCGATAATGTACGTACACTACACACAAAGAGAAGCAAGT
GGGGGCGGGACTGCACGGCACTTGTGAGACACCTCAGGTCGA
